Addgene plasmid #42045: pcDNA5/FRT/TO/FLAG-HA-SBP-TNRC6A-NLS-mut
Depositing lab: Kumiko Ui-Tei. Depositing organization: The University of Tokyo. Publication: Human TNRC6A is an Argonaute-navigator protein for microRNA-mediated gene silencing in the nucleus. Nishi K, Nishi A, Nagasawa T, Ui-Tei K. RNA. 2013 Jan;19(1):17-35. doi: 10.1261/rna.034769.112. Epub 2012 Nov 13. PubMed 23150874.
Backbone
  Vector backbone: pcDNA5/FRT/TO/FLAG-HA-SBP
  Backbone size w/o insert (bp): 5369
  Total vector size (bp): 10499
  Vector type: Mammalian Expression
  Selectable markers: Hygromycin
Growth in bacteria
  Bacterial resistance: Ampicillin, 100 μg/mL
  Growth temperature: 37°C
  Growth strain: DH5alpha
  Copy number: High Copy
Gene/Insert
  Gene/Insert name: TNRC6A (alt name: GW182)
  Species: H. sapiens (human)
  Insert size (bp): 5130
  Mutation: R930A, R931A, R932A, R934A
  GenBank ID: AAK62026.1
  Entrez Gene: TNRC6A (a.k.a. CAGH26, FAME6, GW1, GW182, TNRC6)
  Tag / fusion protein: FLAG (N terminal on backbone); HA (N terminal on backbone); SBP (N terminal on backbone)
  Cloning method: Ligation Independent Cloning
  Sequencing primers: 5′ CGCAAATGGGCGGTAGGCGTG
Terms and licenses: Academic/Nonprofit Terms; Industry Terms: Not Available to Industry
How to cite: pcDNA5/FRT/TO/FLAG-HA-SBP-TNRC6A-NLS-mut was a gift from Kumiko Ui-Tei (Addgene plasmid # 42045 ; http://n2t.net/addgene:42045 ; RRID:Addgene_42045)
