[The description below was written by a language model from this plasmid's Addgene catalogue record and pLannotate feature annotations shown in this document.]
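Description:
pcDNA5/FRT/TO/FLAG-HA-SBP-TNRC6A-NLS-mut is a 10.5 kb mammalian expression plasmid built on a pcDNA5/FRT/TO backbone that was modified to supply an N-terminal FLAG-HA-SBP triple tag. It is propagated in E. coli as a high-copy plasmid through a ColE1/pUC-type origin, with ampicillin selection from the bla gene. For mammalian cells it carries a hygromycin resistance coding sequence placed directly downstream of a single FRT site and followed by an SV40 polyadenylation signal. No intact promoter is annotated immediately upstream of HygR. This fits the usual design of this backbone family, in which FLP-mediated recombination into a genomic FRT site in a suitable host line places the marker under a resident promoter, so that hygromycin resistance reports site-specific, single-copy integration.

The payload is human TNRC6A (GW182), an insert of about 5.1 kb that was introduced by ligation-independent cloning in frame with the tags. It is expressed from the CMV enhancer/promoter and terminated by the bGH poly(A) signal. The short tet-operator matches annotated just after the CMV promoter correspond to the "TO" element, which allows tetracycline-regulated expression in cells that produce the Tet repressor. The insert carries four alanine substitutions (R930A, R931A, R932A, R934A). As the construct name indicates, these disrupt the protein's nuclear localization signal. TNRC6A is an Argonaute-associated scaffold protein in microRNA- and siRNA-mediated silencing. The associated publication concerns its role in bringing Argonaute into the nucleus, so this mutant presumably serves as an import-deficient comparison to the wild-type protein. The FLAG and HA epitopes permit detection and immunoprecipitation, and the streptavidin-binding peptide allows affinity purification of associated complexes.
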