Features (pLannotate 1.2.2; 27 found; start..end, strand, type, name):
      4..383     +  enhancer       CMV enhancer: human cytomegalovirus immediate early enhancer
    384..587     +  promoter       CMV promoter: human cytomegalovirus (CMV) immediate early promoter
    589..608     +  promoter       PLtetO-1 promoter (fragment): modified phage lambda PL promoter with tet operator sites (Lutz and Bujard, 1997)
    610..629     +  promoter       PLtetO-1 promoter (fragment): modified phage lambda PL promoter with tet operator sites (Lutz and Bujard, 1997)
    637..670     +  promoter       TRE3GV promoter (fragment): 3rd-generation Tet-responsive promoter that can be activated by binding of Tet-On® 3G, optimized for retroviral and lentiviral vectors
    740..759     +  misc_feature   MCS (fragment): pBluescript multiple cloning site
    767..786     +  CDS            3xFLAG (fragment): three tandem FLAG® epitope tags
    794..821     +  CDS            3xHA (fragment): three tandem HA epitope tags
    824..937     +  CDS            SBP: streptavidin-binding peptide selected from a peptide library; binds streptavidin with nanomolar affinity (Keefe et al., 2001)
    953..6079    +  CDS            TNRC6A (fragment): TNR6A_HUMAN - Also known as CAGH26, KIAA1460, TNRC6. Experimental evidence at protein level: Swiss-Prot protein existence level 1. Plays a role in RNA-mediated gene silencing by both micro- RNAs (miRNAs) and short interfering RNAs (siRNAs). Required for miRNA- dependent repression of translation and for siRNA-dependent endonucleolytic cleavage of complementary mRNAs by argonaute family proteins. As a scaffolding protein, associates with argonaute proteins bound to partially complementary mRNAs, and can simultaneously recruit CCR4-NOT and PAN deadenylase complexes. From Homo sapiens (Human).
   6088..6135    +  misc_feature   MCS (fragment): pBluescript multiple cloning site
   6175..6193    -  promoter       T7 promoter: promoter for bacteriophage T7 RNA polymerase
   6226..6450    +  polyA_signal   bGH poly(A) signal: bovine growth hormone polyadenylation signal
   6454..6475    +  promoter       SV40 promoter (fragment): SV40 enhancer and early promoter
   6496..6729    +  rep_origin     f1 ori (fragment) (sequence partly withheld): f1 bacteriophage origin of replication; arrow indicates direction of (+) strand synthesis
   6734..6781    +  protein_bind   FRT: FLP-mediated recombination occurs in the 8-bp core sequence TCTAGAAA (Turan and Bode, 2011). FLP recombinase from the Saccharomyces cerevisiae 2μ plasmid
   6789..7811    +  CDS            HygR: aminoglycoside phosphotransferase from E. coli; aph(4)-Ia; confers resistance to hygromycin
   7821..7946    +  CDS            ble (fragment): BLE_KLEPN - Experimental evidence at protein level: Swiss-Prot protein existence level 1. Binding protein with a strong affinity to the bleomycin family of antibiotics. Binds to CL990; an antimitotic-antibiotic compound. From Klebsiella pneumoniae.
   7941..8062    +  polyA_signal   SV40 poly(A) signal: SV40 polyadenylation signal
   8135..8151    -  protein_bind   lac operator: The lac repressor binds to the lac operator to inhibit transcription in E. coli. This inhibition can be relieved by adding lactose or isopropyl-β-D-thiogalactopyranoside (IPTG). lac repressor encoded by lacI
   8159..8189    -  promoter       lac promoter: promoter for the E. coli lac operon
   8204..8225    -  protein_bind   CAP binding site: CAP binding activates transcription in the presence of cAMP. E. coli catabolite activator protein
   8238..8330    -  CDS            lacI (fragment): lac repressor; lacI; The lac repressor binds to the lac operator to inhibit transcription in E. coli. This inhibition can be relieved by adding lactose or isopropyl-β-D-thiogalactopyranoside (IPTG).
   8513..9101    -  rep_origin     ori: high-copy-number ColE1/pMB1/pBR322/pUC origin of replication
   9272..10132   -  CDS            AmpR: β-lactamase; bla; confers resistance to ampicillin, carbenicillin, and related antibiotics
  10133..10237   -  promoter       AmpR promoter: bla
  10296..10348   -  misc_feature   bom (fragment): basis of mobility region from pBR322
>Addgene plasmid #42045 | pcDNA5/FRT/TO/FLAG-HA-SBP-TNRC6A-NLS-mut | depositor full sequence | sequence record 56821 | pcDNA5/FRT/TO/FLAG-HA-SBP-TNRC6A-NLS-mut sequence 10499 bps
GTTGACATTGATTATTGACTAGTTATTAATAGTAATCAATTACGGGGTCATTAGTTCATAGCCCATATAT
GGAGTTCCGCGTTACATAACTTACGGTAAATGGCCCGCCTGGCTGACCGCCCAACGACCCCCGCCCATTG
ACGTCAATAATGACGTATGTTCCCATAGTAACGCCAATAGGGACTTTCCATTGACGTCAATGGGTGGAGT
ATTTACGGTAAACTGCCCACTTGGCAGTACATCAAGTGTATCATATGCCAAGTACGCCCCCTATTGACGT
CAATGACGGTAAATGGCCCGCCTGGCATTATGCCCAGTACATGACCTTATGGGACTTTCCTACTTGGCAG
TACATCTACGTATTAGTCATCGCTATTACCATGGTGATGCGGTTTTGGCAGTACATCAATGGGCGTGGAT
AGCGGTTTGACTCACGGGGATTTCCAAGTCTCCACCCCATTGACGTCAATGGGAGTTTGTTTTGGCACCA
AAATCAACGGGACTTTCCAAAATGTCGTAACAACTCCGCCCCATTGACGCAAATGGGCGGTAGGCGTGTA
CGGTGGGAGGTCTATATAAGCAGAGCTCTCCCTATCAGTGATAGAGATCTCCCTATCAGTGATAGAGATC
GTCGACGAGCTCGTTTAGTGAACCGTCAGATCGCCTGGAGACGCCATCCACGCTGTTTTGACCTCCATAG
AAGACACCGGGACCGATCCAGCCTCCGGACTCTAGCGTTTCCACCGCGGTGGCGGCCGCCACCATGGATT
ACAAGGATGACGACGACGATAAGTACCCATACGATGTTCCAGATTACGCTTCTATGGACGAGAAGACCAC
CGGCTGGCGGGGCGGCCACGTGGTGGAGGGCCTGGCCGGCGAGCTGGAGCAGCTGCGGGCCAGGCTGGAG
CACCACCCTCAGGGCCAGCGGGAGCCCTGCCCGGGCGGATCCATGGATGCTGATTCTGCCTCCAGTTCTG
AATCAGAGAGAAACATCACTATCATGGCTTCAGGGAACACAGGTGGTGAAAAAGATGGCCTTCGGAATAG
CACTGGACTTGGTTCCCAAAACAAGTTTGTAGTTGGTAGCAGCAGCAATAATGTGGGCCATGGAAGTAGT
ACTGGGCCATGGGGTTTTTCCCATGGAGCCATAATAAGCACATGTCAGGTCTCTGTGGATGCTCCTGAAA
GCAAATCTGAAAGTAGCAACAATAGAATGAATGCTTGGGGCACTGTAAGTTCTTCATCAAATGGAGGGTT
AAATCCAAGCACTTTGAATTCAGCTAGCAACCATGGTGCCTGGCCAGTATTAGAGAACAATGGACTTGCC
CTAAAAGGGCCTGTAGGGAGTGGTAGTTCTGGCATTAATATTCAGTGCAGTACTATAGGCCAGATGCCTA
ACAATCAGAGTATTAACTCTAAAGTGAGTGGTGGTTCTACCCATGGTACCTGGGGAAGCCTTCAGGAAAC
TTGTGAATCTGAAGTAAGTGGTACACAGAAGGTTTCATTCAGTGGTCAACCTCAAAATATTACCACTGAA
ATGACTGGACCAAATAACACTACTAACTTTATGACCTCTAGTTTACCAAACTCCGGTTCAGTGCAGAATA
ATGAGCTGCCTAGTAGTAACACAGGGGCCTGGCGTGTGAGCACAATGAATCATCCTCAGATGCAGGCTCC
ATCAGGTATGAATGGCACTTCCCTTTCTCACCTTAGCAATGGAGAGTCAAAAAGTGGAGGCTCTTATGGT
ACTACATGGGGTGCCTATGGTTCTAATTACTCTGGAGACAAATGTTCAGGCCCTAATGGCCAAGCTAATG
GTGACACTGTGAATGCAACTCTAATGCAGCCTGGCGTAAATGGTCCTATGGGCACTAACTTTCAAGTTAA
CACAAACAAAGGAGGTGGTGTGTGGGAATCTGGTGCAGCAAACTCCCAGAGTACATCATGGGGAAGTGGA
AATGGCGCAAATTCTGGAGGAAGTCGAAGAGGATGGGGAACCCCTGCACAAAACACTGGCACTAATTTAC
CCAGCGTTGAGTGGAACAAACTGCCTAGCAATCAGCATTCCAATGATAGTGCAAATGGCAATGGTAAGAC
GTTTACAAATGGATGGAAATCTACTGAGGAAGAGGATCAGGGTTCTGCCACATCTCAGACAAATGAGCAA
AGCAGTGTGTGGGCCAAAACAGGAGGTACAGTGGAGAGCGATGGTAGTACAGAAAGCACTGGACGCCTTG
AGGAAAAAGGAACTGGGGAAAGTCAGAGTAGAGACAGAAGAAAAATTGATCAGCACACATTACTCCAAAG
CATTGTAAACAGAACTGACTTAGATCCACGTGTCCTGTCCAACTCTGGTTGGGGACAGACTCCTATTAAG
CAGAATACTGCCTGGGATACAGAAACATCACCTAGAGGGGAACGAAAGACTGACAATGGGACAGAGGCCT
GGGGAAGCTCTGCAACACAGACTTTTAACTCAGGGGCATGTATAGATAAGACTAGCCCTAATGGTAATGA
TACCTCATCTGTATCAGGGTGGGGCGATCCCAAACCTGCTCTGAGGTGGGGAGATTCCAAAGGCTCAAAC
TGCCAGGGGGGGTGGGAAGATGATTCTGCTGCTACAGGAATGGTCAAGAGCAATCAGTGGGGGAATTGCA
AAGAGGAGAAGGCTGCATGGAATGACTCGCAAAAGAATAAACAGGGATGGGGTGATGGACAAAAATCAAG
CCAAGGGTGGTCTGTTTCTGCCAGTGATAACTGGGGAGAAACTTCAAGGAATAACCATTGGGGTGAGGCC
AATAAGAAATCCAGCTCAGGAGGTAGTGACAGTGACAGGTCCGTTTCCGGTTGGAACGAACTTGGTAAAA
CTAGTTCTTTCACTTGGGGAAACAACATAAATCCAAATAATTCATCAGGATGGGATGAATCTTCTAAACC
TACTCCTTCCCAGGGATGGGGAGACCCTCCAAAGTCTAATCAGTCTCTAGGTTGGGGAGATTCGTCAAAG
CCAGTCAGCTCTCCAGACTGGAACAAGCAACAAGACATTGTTGGATCTTGGGGAATCCCACCAGCTACAG
GCAAACCTCCTGGTACAGGCTGGCTGGGGGGACCTATACCAGCCCCAGCAAAAGAAGAAGAACCCACAGG
CTGGGAGGAACCATCCCCAGAATCTATACGTCGCAAAATGGAGATTGATGATGGAACTTCAGCTTGGGGA
GATCCAAGCAAATACAACTACAAAAATGTGAACATGTGGAACAAAAACGTCCCAAATGGCAACAGCCGTT
CAGACCAGCAAGCACAGGTACATCAGCTGCTAACGCCTGCAAGTGCCATCTCAAACAAAGAGGCAAGCAG
TGGCTCTGGCTGGGGTGAGCCCTGGGGGGAGCCTTCTACTCCAGCCACAACTGTGGATAATGGTACTTCA
GCATGGGGTAAGCCCATAGACAGTGGTCCCAGCTGGGGGGAACCCATTGCTGCGGCATCCAGCACATCCA
CGTGGGGCTCCAGCTCTGTTGGTCCACAAGCATTAAGCAAATCTGGGCCAAAATCTATGCAAGATGGCTG
GTGTGGTGATGATATGCCATTGCCTGGAAATCGCCCCACTGGCTGGGAAGAGGAAGAGGATGTGGAGATT
GGAATGTGGAATAGTAATTCATCTCAAGAGCTTAACTCATCTTTAAATTGGCCACCATATACAAAGAAAA
TGTCATCGAAGGGTCTGAGTGGCAAAAAAGCCGCTGCCGAAGCTGGAATGATGAAAGGTGGAAACAAACA
AGAAGAAGCGTGGATAAATCCATTTGTTAAACAGTTTTCAAACATCAGTTTTTCGAGAGACTCACCAGAG
GAAAATGTACAAAGCAATAAGATGGACCTTTCTGGAGGAATGTTACAAGACAAACGAATGGAGATAGATA
AACATAGCCTAAATATTGGTGATTACAATCGAACGGTCGGGAAAGGCCCTGGTTCTCGGCCTCAGATTTC
CAAAGAGTCTTCCATGGAGCGCAATCCTTATTTTGATAAGGATGGCATTGTAGCAGATGAATCCCAAAAC
ATGCAGTTTATGTCCAGTCAAAGCATGAAGCTTCCCCCTTCAAATAGTGCACTACCTAACCAGGCCCTTG
GCTCCATAGCAGGGCTGGGTATGCAAAACTTGAATTCTGTTAGACAGAATGGCAATCCCAGTATGTTTGG
TGTTGGAAACACAGCAGCACAACCCCGGGGCATGCAGCAGCCTCCAGCACAACCTCTTAGTTCATCTCAG
CCTAATCTCCGTGCTCAAGTGCCTCCTCCATTACTCTCCCCTCAGGTTCCAGTTTCATTGCTGAAGTATG
CACCAAACAACGGTGGCCTGAATCCACTCTTTGGCCCTCAACAGGTAGCCATGCTGAACCAGCTATCCCA
GCTAAACCAGCTTTCTCAGATCTCCCAGTTACAGCGATTGTTAGCGCAGCAGCAAAGGGCGCAGAGTCAG
AGAAGCGTGCCTTCTGGGAACCGGCCGCAGCAAGACCAGCAGGGTCGACCTCTTAGTGTGCAGCAGCAAA
TGATGCAACAATCTCGTCAACTTGATCCAAACCTGTTGGTGAAGCAGCAGACTCCACCATCTCAGCAGCA
GCCACTCCATCAGCCAGCCATGAAGTCTTTCCTTGACAATGTCATGCCCCACACTACACCTGAGCTGCAA
AAAGGGCCATCACCAATAAATGCTTTCAGCAACTTCCCTATAGGCTTGAACTCAAACTTGAATGTAAATA
TGGATATGAACAGTATTAAAGAGCCACAGTCAAGACTAAGGAAGTGGACGACAGTGGACAGCATTTCTGT
GAACACATCTTTGGATCAAAACTCCAGCAAACATGGTGCTATTTCAAGTGGTTTCAGGCTGGAAGAGTCT
CCATTTGTTCCCTATGACTTTATGAACAGCAGTACTTCACCAGCCAGTCCTCCAGGTTCAATAGGAGATG
GCTGGCCACGTGCCAAATCGCCTAACGGCTCTAGCAGTGTTAATTGGCCACCAGAATTTCGTCCTGGTGA
GCCATGGAAAGGTTATCCAAACATTGACCCTGAAACTGACCCTTACGTCACTCCTGGCAGTGTCATAAAC
AATCTTTCAATTAATACTGTGCGGGAAGTTGACCACCTCAGGGACAGGAACAGTGGGTCATCCTCATCCT
TGAACACCACGCTGCCTTCAACTAGTGCCTGGTCATCCATTCGTGCCTCCAACTACAACGTTCCCCTCAG
CAGTACAGCACAAAGCACTTCAGCCAGAAATAGTGATTCCAAATTGACATGGTCTCCTGGTTCAGTTACA
AACACCTCTCTGGCTCATGAGCTGTGGAAGGTCCCTTTGCCACCTAAAAACATCACTGCTCCGTCCCGCC
CACCTCCGGGACTGACTGGTCAGAAGCCACCCTTGTCTACGTGGGATAATTCTCCCCTTCGTATAGGTGG
AGGATGGGGAAATTCTGACGCCAGATATACCCCAGGTTCCAGCTGGGGTGAGAGCAGCTCAGGGAGAATA
ACAAATTGGCTTGTTCTAAAAAACCTTACACCTCAGATCGATGGCTCAACTCTGCGCACTCTGTGCATGC
AGCACGGCCCGCTGATCACATTCCACCTGAACCTCCCTCACGGAAATGCTCTGGTCCGCTACAGTTCAAA
AGAAGAGGTAGTGAAGGCACAAAAGTCTCTGCACATGTGTGTACTGGGGAACACTACTATTCTTGCTGAG
TTTGCCAGTGAAGAGGAGATCAGTCGTTTCTTTGCACAAAGCCAGTCTCTGACCCCTTCTCCCGGCTGGC
AGTCTCTCGGGTCCAGCCAGAGCCGGCTGGGCTCCCTCGACTGTTCCCACTCATTCTCCAGCCGGACCGA
TCTCAATCACTGGAATGGTGCTGGGCTGTCGGGAACTAACTGTGGAGACCTTCACGGCACTTCACTCTGG
GGGACCCCGCATTATTCCACAAGCCTGTGGGGTCCCCCAAGCAGCAGCGACCCCCGAGGAATTAGCAGCC
CATCTCCCATTAACGCTTTTCTTTCTGTTGACCACCTGGGTGGGGGTGGAGAGTCCATGTAATCTAGGAT
ATCAAGCTTATCGATACCGTCGACCTCGAGGGGGGGCCCGGTACCTTAATTAATTAAGGTACCAGGTAAG
TGTACCCAATTCGCCCTATAGTGAGTCGTATTACAATTCACTCGAAACCCGCTGATCAGCCTCGACTGTG
CCTTCTAGTTGCCAGCCATCTGTTGTTTGCCCCTCCCCCGTGCCTTCCTTGACCCTGGAAGGTGCCACTC
CCACTGTCCTTTCCTAATAAAATGAGGAAATTGCATCGCATTGTCTGAGTAGGTGTCATTCTATTCTGGG
GGGTGGGGTGGGGCAGGACAGCAAGGGGGAGGATTGGGAAGACAATAGCAGGCATGCTGGGGATGCGGTG
GGCTCTATGGCTTCTGAGGCGGAAAGAACCAGCTGGGGCTCTAGGGGGTATCCCC
[124 nt withheld, positions 6496-6619]
C
[91 nt withheld, positions 6621-6711]
AGGGTGATGGTTCACGTACCTAGAAGTTCCTATTCCGAAGTTCCTATTCTCTAGAAAGTATAGGAACTTC
CTTGGCCAAAAAGCCTGAACTCACCGCGACGTCTGTCGAGAAGTTTCTGATCGAAAAGTTCGACAGCGTC
TCCGACCTGATGCAGCTCTCGGAGGGCGAAGAATCTCGTGCTTTCAGCTTCGATGTAGGAGGGCGTGGAT
ATGTCCTGCGGGTAAATAGCTGCGCCGATGGTTTCTACAAAGATCGTTATGTTTATCGGCACTTTGCATC
GGCCGCGCTCCCGATTCCGGAAGTGCTTGACATTGGGGAATTCAGCGAGAGCCTGACCTATTGCATCTCC
CGCCGTGCACAGGGTGTCACGTTGCAAGACCTGCCTGAAACCGAACTGCCCGCTGTTCTGCAGCCGGTCG
CGGAGGCCATGGATGCGATCGCTGCGGCCGATCTTAGCCAGACGAGCGGGTTCGGCCCATTCGGACCGCA
AGGAATCGGTCAATACACTACATGGCGTGATTTCATATGCGCGATTGCTGATCCCCATGTGTATCACTGG
CAAACTGTGATGGACGACACCGTCAGTGCGTCCGTCGCGCAGGCTCTCGATGAGCTGATGCTTTGGGCCG
AGGACTGCCCCGAAGTCCGGCACCTCGTGCACGCGGATTTCGGCTCCAACAATGTCCTGACGGACAATGG
CCGCATAACAGCGGTCATTGACTGGAGCGAGGCGATGTTCGGGGATTCCCAATACGAGGTCGCCAACATC
TTCTTCTGGAGGCCGTGGTTGGCTTGTATGGAGCAGCAGACGCGCTACTTCGAGCGGAGGCATCCGGAGC
TTGCAGGATCGCCGCGGCTCCGGGCGTATATGCTCCGCATTGGTCTTGACCAACTCTATCAGAGCTTGGT
TGACGGCAATTTCGATGATGCAGCTTGGGCGCAGGGTCGATGCGACGCAATCGTCCGATCCGGAGCCGGG
ACTGTCGGGCGTACACAAATCGCCCGCAGAAGCGCGGCCGTCTGGACCGATGGCTGTGTAGAAGTACTCG
CCGATAGTGGAAACCGACGCCCCAGCACTCGTCCGAGGGCAAAGGAATAGCACGTACTACGAGATTTCGA
TTCCACCGCCGCCTTCTATGAAAGGTTGGGCTTCGGAATCGTTTTCCGGGACGCCGGCTGGATGATCCTC
CAGCGCGGGGATCTCATGCTGGAGTTCTTCGCCCACCCCAACTTGTTTATTGCAGCTTATAATGGTTACA
AATAAAGCAATAGCATCACAAATTTCACAAATAAAGCATTTTTTTCACTGCATTCTAGTTGTGGTTTGTC
CAAACTCATCAATGTATCTTATCATGTCTGTATACCGTCGACCTCTAGCTAGAGCTTGGCGTAATCATGG
TCATAGCTGTTTCCTGTGTGAAATTGTTATCCGCTCACAATTCCACACAACATACGAGCCGGAAGCATAA
AGTGTAAAGCCTGGGGTGCCTAATGAGTGAGCTAACTCACATTAATTGCGTTGCGCTCACTGCCCGCTTT
CCAGTCGGGAAACCTGTCGTGCCAGCTGCATTAATGAATCGGCCAACGCGCGGGGAGAGGCGGTTTGCGT
ATTGGGCGCTCTTCCGCTTCCTCGCTCACTGACTCGCTGCGCTCGGTCGTTCGGCTGCGGCGAGCGGTAT
CAGCTCACTCAAAGGCGGTAATACGGTTATCCACAGAATCAGGGGATAACGCAGGAAAGAACATGTGAGC
AAAAGGCCAGCAAAAGGCCAGGAACCGTAAAAAGGCCGCGTTGCTGGCGTTTTTCCATAGGCTCCGCCCC
CCTGACGAGCATCACAAAAATCGACGCTCAAGTCAGAGGTGGCGAAACCCGACAGGACTATAAAGATACC
AGGCGTTTCCCCCTGGAAGCTCCCTCGTGCGCTCTCCTGTTCCGACCCTGCCGCTTACCGGATACCTGTC
CGCCTTTCTCCCTTCGGGAAGCGTGGCGCTTTCTCATAGCTCACGCTGTAGGTATCTCAGTTCGGTGTAG
GTCGTTCGCTCCAAGCTGGGCTGTGTGCACGAACCCCCCGTTCAGCCCGACCGCTGCGCCTTATCCGGTA
ACTATCGTCTTGAGTCCAACCCGGTAAGACACGACTTATCGCCACTGGCAGCAGCCACTGGTAACAGGAT
TAGCAGAGCGAGGTATGTAGGCGGTGCTACAGAGTTCTTGAAGTGGTGGCCTAACTACGGCTACACTAGA
AGAACAGTATTTGGTATCTGCGCTCTGCTGAAGCCAGTTACCTTCGGAAAAAGAGTTGGTAGCTCTTGAT
CCGGCAAACAAACCACCGCTGGTAGCGGTGGTTTTTTTGTTTGCAAGCAGCAGATTACGCGCAGAAAAAA
AGGATCTCAAGAAGATCCTTTGATCTTTTCTACGGGGTCTGACGCTCAGTGGAACGAAAACTCACGTTAA
GGGATTTTGGTCATGAGATTATCAAAAAGGATCTTCACCTAGATCCTTTTAAATTAAAAATGAAGTTTTA
AATCAATCTAAAGTATATATGAGTAAACTTGGTCTGACAGTTACCAATGCTTAATCAGTGAGGCACCTAT
CTCAGCGATCTGTCTATTTCGTTCATCCATAGTTGCCTGACTCCCCGTCGTGTAGATAACTACGATACGG
GAGGGCTTACCATCTGGCCCCAGTGCTGCAATGATACCGCGAGACCCACGCTCACCGGCTCCAGATTTAT
CAGCAATAAACCAGCCAGCCGGAAGGGCCGAGCGCAGAAGTGGTCCTGCAACTTTATCCGCCTCCATCCA
GTCTATTAATTGTTGCCGGGAAGCTAGAGTAAGTAGTTCGCCAGTTAATAGTTTGCGCAACGTTGTTGCC
ATTGCTACAGGCATCGTGGTGTCACGCTCGTCGTTTGGTATGGCTTCATTCAGCTCCGGTTCCCAACGAT
CAAGGCGAGTTACATGATCCCCCATGTTGTGCAAAAAAGCGGTTAGCTCCTTCGGTCCTCCGATCGTTGT
CAGAAGTAAGTTGGCCGCAGTGTTATCACTCATGGTTATGGCAGCACTGCATAATTCTCTTACTGTCATG
CCATCCGTAAGATGCTTTTCTGTGACTGGTGAGTACTCAACCAAGTCATTCTGAGAATAGTGTATGCGGC
GACCGAGTTGCTCTTGCCCGGCGTCAATACGGGATAATACCGCGCCACATAGCAGAACTTTAAAAGTGCT
CATCATTGGAAAACGTTCTTCGGGGCGAAAACTCTCAAGGATCTTACCGCTGTTGAGATCCAGTTCGATG
TAACCCACTCGTGCACCCAACTGATCTTCAGCATCTTTTACTTTCACCAGCGTTTCTGGGTGAGCAAAAA
CAGGAAGGCAAAATGCCGCAAAAAAGGGAATAAGGGCGACACGGAAATGTTGAATACTCATACTCTTCCT
TTTTCAATATTATTGAAGCATTTATCAGGGTTATTGTCTCATGAGCGGATACATATTTGAATGTATTTAG
AAAAATAAACAAATAGGGGTTCCGCGCACATTTCCCCGAAAAGTGCCACCTGACGTCGACGGATCGGGAG
ATCTCCCGATCCCCTATGGTGCACTCTCAGTACAATCTGCTCTGATGCCGCATAGTTAAGCCAGTATCTG
CTCCCTGCTTGTGTGTTGGAGGTCGCTGAGTAGTGCGCGAGCAAAATTTAAGCTACAACAAGGCAAGGCT
TGACCGACAATTGCATGAAGAATCTGCTTAGGGTTAGGCGTTTTGCGCTGCTTCGCGATGTACGGGCCAG
ATATACGC
