>Addgene plasmid #42045 | pcDNA5/FRT/TO/FLAG-HA-SBP-TNRC6A-NLS-mut | addgene partial sequence | sequence record 59626 | LNCX 5'-AGCTCGTTTAGTGAACCGTCAGATC-3'
GCTGTTTTGACCTCCATAGAAGACACCGGGACCGATCCAGCCTCCGGACTCTAGCGTTTCCACCGCGGTG
GCGGCCGCCACCATGGATTACAAGGATGACGACGACGATAAGTACCCATACGATGTTCCAGATTACGCTT
CTATGGACGAGAAGACCACCGGCTGGCGGGGCGGCCACGTGGTGGAGGGCCTGGCCGGCGAGCTGGAGCA
GCTGCGGGCCAGGCTGGAGCACCACCCTCAGGGCCAGCGGGAGCCCTGCCCGGGCGGATCCATGGATGCT
GATTCTGCCTCCAGTTCTGAATCAGAGAGAAACATCACTATCATGGCTTCAGGGAACACAGGTGGTGAAA
AAGATGGCCTTCGGAATAGCACTGGACTTGGTTCCCAAAACAAGTTTGTAGTTGGTAGCAGCAGCAATAA
TGTGGGCCATGGAAGTAGTACTGGGCCATGGGGTTTTTCCCATGGAGCCATAATAAGCACATGTCAGGTC
TCTGTGGATGCTCCTGAAAGCAAATCTGAAAGTAGCAACAATAGAATGAATGCTTGGGGCACTGTAAGTT
CTTCATCAAATGGAGGGTTAAATCCAAGCACTTTGAATTCAGCTAGCAACCATGGTGCCTGGCCAGTATT
AGAGAACAATGGACTTGCCCTAAAAGGGCCTGTAGGGAGTGGTAGTTCTGGCATTAATATTCAGTGCAGT
ACTATAGGCCAGATGCCTAACAATCAGAGTATTAACTCTAAAGTGAGTGGTGGTTCTACCCATGGTACCT
GGGGAAGCCTTCAGGAAACTTGTGAATCTGAAGTAAGTGGTACACAGAAGGTTTCATTCAGTGGTCAACC
TCAAAATATTACCACTGAAATGACTGG
