>Addgene plasmid #42045 | pcDNA5/FRT/TO/FLAG-HA-SBP-TNRC6A-NLS-mut | addgene partial sequence | sequence record 60088 | hTNRC6A-R1 5'-GGAAATCTGAGGCCGAGAAC-3'
TGTAATCACCAATATTTAGGCTATGTTTATCTATCTCCATTCGTTTGTCTTGTAACATTCCTCCAGAAAG
GTCCATCTTATTGCTTTGTACATTTTCCTCTGGTGAGTCTCTCGAAAAACTGATGTTTGAAAACTGTTTA
ACAAATGGATTTATCCACGCTTCTTCTTGTTTGTTTCCACCTTTCATCATTCCAGCTTCGGCAGCGGCTT
TTTTGCCACTCAGACCCTTCGATGACATTTTCTTTGTATATGGTGGCCAATTTAAAGATGAGTTAAGCTC
TTGAGATGAATTACTATTCCACATTCCAATCTCCACATCCTCTTCCTCTTCCCAGCCAGTGGGGCGATTT
CCAGGCAATGGCATATCATCACCACACCAGCCATCTTGCATAGATTTTGGCCCAGATTTGCTTAATGCTT
GTGGACCAACAGAGCTGGAGCCCCACGTGGATGTGCTGGATGCCGCAGCAATGGGTTCCCCCCAGCTGGG
ACCACTGTCTATGGGCTTACCCCATGCTGAAGTACCATTATCCACAGTTGTGGCTGGAGTAGAAGGCTCC
CCCCAGGGCTCACCCCAGCCAGAGCCACTGCTTGCCTCTTTGTTTGAGATGGCACTTGCAGGCGTTAGCA
GCTGATGTACCTGTGCTTGCTGGTCTGAACGGCTGTTGCCATTTGGGACGTTTTTGTTCCACATGTTCAC
ATTTTTGTAGTTGTATTTGCTTGGATCTCCCCAAGCTGAAGTTCCATCATCAATCTCCATTTTGCGACGT
ATAGATTCTGGGGATGGTTCCTCCCAGCCTGTGGGTTCTTCTTCTTTTGCTGGGGCTGGTATAGGTCCCC
CCAGCCAG
